>Addgene plasmid #39141 | RGS17 | depositor partial sequence | sequence record 49192 | RGS17 sequence 493 bps
ATGCACCATCATCATCATCATTCTTCTGGTGTAGATCTGGGTACCGAGAACCTGTACTTCCAATCCATGA
ACCCCACTGCAGAGGAAGTCTTGTCCTGGTCTCAAAATTTTGACAAGATGATGAAGGCCCCAGCAGGAAG
AAACCTTTTCAGAGAGTTCCTCCGAACAGAATACAGTGAAGAGAACCTACTTTTCTGGCTTGCTTGTGAA
GACTTAAAGAAGGAGCAGAACAAAAAAGTAATTGAAGAAAAGGCTAGGATGATATATGAAGATTACATTT
CTATACTATCACCAAAAGAGGTCAGTCTTGATTCTCGAGTTAGAGAGGTGATCAATAGAAATCTGTTGGA
TCCCAATCCTCACATGTATGAAGATGCCCAACTTCAGATATATACTTTAATGCACAGAGATTCTTTTCCA
AGGTTTTTGAACTCTCAAATTTATAAGTCATTTGTTGAAAGTACTGCTGGCTCTTGACAGTAAAGGTGGA
TAC
