>Addgene plasmid #39141 | RGS17 | addgene partial sequence | sequence record 52491 | T7_term
CTTGGTTAGCAGCCGGATCTCAGTGGTGGTGGTGGTGGTGCTCGAGTGCGGCCGCAAGCTTGTCGACGGA
GCTCGAATTCGGATCCGTATCCACCTTTACTGTCAAGAGCCAGCAGTACTTTCAACAAATGACTTATAAA
TTTGAGAGTTCAAAAACCTTGGAAAAGAATCTCTGTGCATTAAAGTATATATCTGAAGTTGGGCATCTTC
ATACATGTGAGGATTGGGATCCAACAGATTTCTATTGATCACCTCTCTAACTCGAGAATCAAGACTGACC
TCTTTTGGTGATAGTATAGAAATGTAATCTTCATATATCATCCTAGCCTTTTCTTCAATTACTTTTTTGT
TCTGCTCCTTCTTTAAGTCTTCACAAGCAAGCCAGAAAAGTAGGTTCTCTTCACTGTATTCTGTTCGGAG
GAACTCTCTGAAAAGGTTTCTTCCTGCTGGGGCCTTCATCATCTTGTCAAAATTTTGAGACCAGGACAAG
ACTTCCTCTGCAGTGGGGTTCATGGATTGGAAGTACAGGTTCTCGGTACCCAGATCTACACCAGAAGAAT
GATGATGATGATGGTGCATATGTATATCTCCTTCTTAAAGTTAAACAAAATTATTTCTAGAGGGGAATTG
TTATCCGCTCACAATTCCCCTATAGTGAGTCGTATTAATTTCGCGGGATCGAGATCGATCTCGATCCTCT
ACGCCGGACGCATCGTGGCCGGCATCACCGGCGCCACAGGTGCGGTTGCTGGCGCCTATATCGCCGACAT
CACCGATGGGGAAGATCGGGCTCGCCACTTCGGGCTCATGAGCGCTTGTTTCGGCGTGGGTATGGTGGCA
GGCCCCGTGGCCGGGGGGACTGTTGGGGCGCCATCTCCTTGCATGCACCATTTC
