>Addgene plasmid #39141 | RGS17 | addgene partial sequence | sequence record 52492 | T7 5'-TAATACGACTCACTATAGGG-3'
TCTGAATATTTTGTTTACTTTAAGAAGGAGATATACATATGCACCATCATCATCATCATTCTTCTGGTGT
AGATCTGGGTACCGAGAACCTGTACTTCCAATCCATGAACCCCACTGCAGAGGAAGTCTTGTCCTGGTCT
CAAAATTTTGACAAGATGATGAAGGCCCCAGCAGGAAGAAACCTTTTCAGAGAGTTCCTCCGAACAGAAT
ACAGTGAAGAGAACCTACTTTTCTGGCTTGCTTGTGAAGACTTAAAGAAGGAGCAGAACAAAAAAGTAAT
TGAAGAAAAGGCTAGGATGATATATGAAGATTACATTTCTATACTATCACCAAAAGAGGTCAGTCTTGAT
TCTCGAGTTAGAGAGGTGATCAATAGAAATCTGTTGGATCCCAATCCTCACATGTATGAAGATGCCCAAC
TTCAGATATATACTTTAATGCACAGAGATTCTTTTCCAAGGTTTTTGAACTCTCAAATTTATAAGTCATT
TGTTGAAAGTACTGCTGGCTCTTGACAGTAAAGGTGGATACGGATCCGAATTCGAGCTCCGTCGACAAGC
TTGCGGCCGCACTCGAGCACCACCACCACCACCACTGAGATCCGGCTGCTAACAAAGCCCGAAAGGAAGC
TGAGTTGGCTGCTGCCACCGCTGAGCAATAACTAGCATAACCCCTTGGGGCCTCTAAACGGGTCTTGAGG
GGTTTTTTGCTGAAAGGAGGAACTATATCCGGATTGGCGAATGGG
[105 nt withheld, positions 746-850]
