[The description below was written by a language model from this plasmid's Addgene catalogue record.]
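Description:
RGS17 is a bacterial expression plasmid built on the pLIC-SGC1 backbone from the Structural Genomics Consortium, designed to produce recombinant human protein in E. coli for structure determination. It is maintained under ampicillin selection and is recorded as low copy. The record does not list the origin of replication or the promoter explicitly. However, the T7 and T7-terminator sequencing primers indicate that the insert sits between T7 promoter and terminator elements. That arrangement would normally call for an expression host supplying T7 RNA polymerase. The listed Mach1 strain is a cloning and propagation host.

The insert is a 493 bp fragment of human RGS17 (regulator of G-protein signalling 17, also known as RGSZ2), introduced by ligation-independent cloning. RGS proteins accelerate GTP hydrolysis by G-protein alpha subunits and so shorten G-protein signalling. The record cautions that the insert may not be the full open reading frame, and its short length fits a domain-sized construct chosen for crystallisation, although the exact boundaries are not stated. The coding region carries an N-terminal His tag followed by a TEV protease site. This allows the protein to be captured by immobilised metal affinity chromatography, after which the tag can be cleaved off to leave near-native protein. The record associates the construct with a deposited Protein Data Bank structure. Its typical use is therefore overexpression and purification of the RGS17 fragment for crystallography, and the same material would suit related biophysical or biochemical work. No feature table accompanies the entry, so further details of the backbone cannot be confirmed here.
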