Addgene plasmid #39141: RGS17
Purpose: Bacterial expression for structure determination; may not be full ORF
Depositing lab: Nicola Burgess-Brown. Depositing organization: University of Oxford.
Backbone
  Vector backbone: pLIC-SGC1
  Backbone manufacturer: SGC
  Vector type: Bacterial Expression
Growth in bacteria
  Bacterial resistance: Ampicillin, 100 μg/mL
  Growth temperature: 37°C
  Growth strain: Mach1
  Copy number: Low Copy
Gene/Insert
  Gene/Insert name: RGS17 (alt names: regulator of G-protein signalling 17; PDB:1ZV4)
  Species: H. sapiens (human); RGS17
  Insert size (bp): 493
  GenBank ID: regulator of G-protein signalling 17
  Entrez Gene: RGS17 (a.k.a. RGS-17, RGSZ2, hRGS17)
  Tag / fusion protein: His Tev (N terminal on insert)
  Cloning method: Ligation Independent Cloning
  Sequencing primers: 5′ T7; 3′ T7-term
Terms and licenses: Academic/Nonprofit Terms; Industry Terms: Not Available to Industry
How to cite: RGS17 was a gift from Nicola Burgess-Brown (Addgene plasmid # 39141 ; http://n2t.net/addgene:39141 ; RRID:Addgene_39141)
